>Addgene plasmid #194977 | pAAV-CamKIIa-moxBFP-IRES-Flpo | addgene full sequence | sequence record 384097 | Addgene NGS Result
TCGATATCAAGCTTATCGATAATCAACCTCTGGATTACAAAATTTGTGAAAGATTGACTGGTATTCTTAA
CTATGTTGCTCCTTTTACGCTATGTGGATACGCTGCTTTAATGCCTTTGTATCATGCTATTGCTTCCCGT
ATGGCTTTCATTTTCTCCTCCTTGTATAAATCCTGGTTGCTGTCTCTTTATGAGGAGTTGTGGCCCGTTG
TCAGGCAACGTGGCGTGGTGTGCACTGTGTTTGCTGACGCAACCCCCACTGGTTGGGGCATTGCCACCAC
CTGTCAGCTCCTTTCCGGAACTTTCGCTTTCCCCCTCCCTATTGCCACGGCGGAACTCATCGCCGCCTGC
CTTGCCCGCTGCTGGACAGGGGCTCGGCTGTTGGGCACTGACAATTCCGTGGTGTTGTCGGGGAAATCAT
CGTCCTTTCCTTGGCTGCTCGCCTATGTTGCCACCTGGATTCTGCGCGGGACGTCCTTCTGCTACGTCCC
TTCGGCCCTCAATCCAGCGGACCTTCCTTCCCGCGGCCTGCTGCCGGCTCTGCGGCCTCTTCCGCGTCTT
CGCCTTCGCCCTCAGACGAGTCGGATCTCCCTTTGGGCCGCCTCCCCGCATCGATACCGAGCGCTGCTCG
AGAGATCTACGGGTGGCATCCCTGTGACCCCTCCCCAGTGCCTCTCCTGGCCCTGGAAGTTGCCACTCCA
GTGCCCACCAGCCTTGTCCTAATAAAATTAAGTTGCATCATTTTGTCTGACTAGGTGTCCTTCTATAATA
TTATGGGGTGGAGGGGGGTGGTATGGAGCAAGGGGCAAGTTGGGAAGACAACCTGTAGGGCCTGCGGGGT
CTATTGGGAACCAAGCTGGAGTGCAGTGGCACAATCTTGGCTCACTGCAATCTCCGCCTCCTGGGTTCAA
GCGATTCTCCTGCCTCAGCCTCCCGAGTTGTTGGGATTCCAGGCATGCATGACCAGGCTCAGCTAATTTT
TGTTTTTTTGGTAGAGACGGGGTTTCACCATATTGGCCAGGCTGGTCTCCAACTCCTAATCTCAGGTGAT
CTACCCACCTTGGCCTCCCAAATTGCTGGGATTACAGGCGTGAACCACTGCTCCCTTCCCTGTCCTTCTG
ATTTTGTAGGTAACCACGTGCGGACCGAGCGGCCGCAGGAACCCCTAGTGATGGAGTTGGCCACTCCCTC
TCTGCGCGCTCGCTCGCTCACTGAGGCCGGGCGACCAAAGGTCGCCCGACGCCCGGGCTTTGCCCGGGCG
GCCTCAGTGAGCGAGCGAGCGCGCAGCTGCCTGCAGGGGCGCCTGATGCGGTATTTTCTCCTTACGCATC
TGTGCGGTATTTCACACCGCATA
[95 nt withheld, positions 1354-1448]
T
[46 nt withheld, positions 1450-1495]
C
[141 nt withheld, positions 1497-1637]
CCTTTGACGTTGGAGTCCACGTTCTTT
[37 nt withheld, positions 1665-1701]
ACTCTATCTCGGGCTATTCTTTTGATTTATAAGGGATTTTGCCGATTTCGGTCTATTGGTTAAAAAATGA
GCTGATTTAACAAAAATTTAACGCGAATTTTAACAAAATATTAACGTTTACAATTTTATGGTGCACTCTC
AGTACAATCTGCTCTGATGCCGCATAGTTAAGCCAGCCCCGACACCCGCCAACACCCGCTGACGCGCCCT
GACGGGCTTGTCTGCTCCCGGCATCCGCTTACAGACAAGCTGTGACCGTCTCCGGGAGCTGCATGTGTCA
GAGGTTTTCACCGTCATCACCGAAACGCGCGAGACGAAAGGGCCTCGTGATACGCCTATTTTTATAGGTT
AATGTCATGATAATAATGGTTTCTTAGACGTCAGGTGGCACTTTTCGGGGAAATGTGCGCGGAACCCCTA
TTTGTTTATTTTTCTAAATACATTCAAATATGTATCCGCTCATGAGACAATAACCCTGATAAATGCTTCA
ATAATATTGAAAAAGGAAGAGTATGAGTATTCAACATTTCCGTGTCGCCCTTATTCCCTTTTTTGCGGCA
TTTTGCCTTCCTGTTTTTGCTCACCCAGAAACGCTGGTGAAAGTAAAAGATGCTGAAGATCAGTTGGGTG
CACGAGTGGGTTACATCGAACTGGATCTCAACAGCGGTAAGATCCTTGAGAGTTTTCGCCCCGAAGAACG
TTTTCCAATGATGAGCACTTTTAAAGTTCTGCTATGTGGCGCGGTATTATCCCGTATTGACGCCGGGCAA
GAGCAACTCGGTCGCCGCATACACTATTCTCAGAATGACTTGGTTGAGTACTCACCAGTCACAGAAAAGC
ATCTTACGGATGGCATGACAGTAAGAGAATTATGCAGTGCTGCCATAACCATGAGTGATAACACTGCGGC
CAACTTACTTCTGACAACGATCGGAGGACCGAAGGAGCTAACCGCTTTTTTGCACAACATGGGGGATCAT
GTAACTCGCCTTGATCGTTGGGAACCGGAGCTGAATGAAGCCATACCAAACGACGAGCGTGACACCACGA
TGCCTGTAGCAATGGCAACAACGTTGCGCAAACTATTAACTGGCGAACTACTTACTCTAGCTTCCCGGCA
ACAATTAATAGACTGGATGGAGGCGGATAAAGTTGCAGGACCACTTCTGCGCTCGGCCCTTCCGGCTGGC
TGGTTTATTGCTGATAAATCTGGAGCCGGTGAGCGTGGGTCTCGCGGTATCATTGCAGCACTGGGGCCAG
ATGGTAAGCCCTCCCGTATCGTAGTTATCTACACGACGGGGAGTCAGGCAACTATGGATGAACGAAATAG
ACAGATCGCTGAGATAGGTGCCTCACTGATTAAGCATTGGTAACTGTCAGACCAAGTTTACTCATATATA
CTTTAGATTGATTTAAAACTTCATTTTTAATTTAAAAGGATCTAGGTGAAGATCCTTTTTGATAATCTCA
TGACCAAAATCCCTTAACGTGAGTTTTCGTTCCACTGAGCGTCAGACCCCGTAGAAAAGATCAAAGGATC
TTCTTGAGATCCTTTTTTTCTGCGCGTAATCTGCTGCTTGCAAACAAAAAAACCACCGCTACCAGCGGTG
GTTTGTTTGCCGGATCAAGAGCTACCAACTCTTTTTCCGAAGGTAACTGGCTTCAGCAGAGCGCAGATAC
CAAATACTGTTCTTCTAGTGTAGCCGTAGTTAGGCCACCACTTCAAGAACTCTGTAGCACCGCCTACATA
CCTCGCTCTGCTAATCCTGTTACCAGTGGCTGCTGCCAGTGGCGATAAGTCGTGTCTTACCGGGTTGGAC
TCAAGACGATAGTTACCGGATAAGGCGCAGCGGTCGGGCTGAACGGGGGGTTCGTGCACACAGCCCAGCT
TGGAGCGAACGACCTACACCGAACTGAGATACCTACAGCGTGAGCTATGAGAAAGCGCCACGCTTCCCGA
AGGGAGAAAGGCGGACAGGTATCCGGTAAGCGGCAGGGTCGGAACAGGAGAGCGCACGAGGGAGCTTCCA
GGGGGAAACGCCTGGTATCTTTATAGTCCTGTCGGGTTTCGCCACCTCTGACTTGAGCGTCGATTTTTGT
GATGCTCGTCAGGGGGGCGGAGCCTATGGAAAAACGCCAGCAACGCGGCCTTTTTACGGTTCCTGGCCTT
TTGCTGGCCTTTTGCTCACATGTCCTGCAGGCAGCTGCGCGCTCGCTCGCTCACTGAGGCCGCCCGGGCG
TCGGGCGACCTTTGGTCGCCCGGCCTCAGTGAGCGAGCGAGCGCGCAGAGAGGGAGTGGCCAACTCCATC
ACTAGGGGTTCCTGCGGCCGCACGCGTTTAACATTATGGCCTTAGGTCACTTCATCTCCATGGGGTTCTT
CTTCTGATTTTCTAGAAAATGAGATGGGGGTGCAGAGAGCTTCCTCAGTGACCTGCCCAGGGTCACATCA
GAAATGTCAGAGCTAGAACTTGAACTCAGATTACTAATCTTAAATTCCATGCCTTGGGGGCATGCAAGTA
CGATATACAGAAGGAGTGAACTCATTAGGGCAGATGACCAATGAGTTTAGGAAAGAAGAGTCCAGGGCAG
GGTACATCTACACCACCCGCCCAGCCCTGGGTGAGTCCAGCCACGTTCACCTCATTATAGTTGCCTCTCT
CCAGTCCTACCTTGACGGGAAGCACAAGCAGAAACTGGGACAGGAGCCCCAGGAGACCAAATCTTCATGG
TCCCTCTGGGAGGATGGGTGGGGAGAGCTGTGGCAGAGGCCTCAGGAGGGGCCCTGCTGCTCAGTGGTGA
CAGATAGGGGTGAGAAAGCAGACAGAGTCATTCCGTCAGCATTCTGGGTCTGTTTGGTACTTCTTCTCAC
GCTAAGGTGGCGGTGTGATATGCACAATGGCTAAAAAGCAGGGAGAGCTGGAAAGAAACAAGGACAGAGA
CAGAGGCCAAGTCAACCAGACCAATTCCCAGAGGAAGCAAAGAAACCATTACAGAGACTACAAGGGGGAA
GGGAAGGAGAGATGAATTAGCTTCCCCTGTAAACCTTAGAACCCAGCTGTTGCCAGGGCAACGGGGCAAT
ACCTGTCTCTTCAGAGGAGATGAAGTTGCCAGGGTAACTACATCCTGTCTTTCTCAAGGACCATCCCAGA
ATGTGGCACCCACTAGCCGTTACCATAGCAACTGCCTCTTTGCCCCACTTAATCCCATCCCGTCTGTTAA
AAGGGCCCTATAGTTGGAGGTGGGGGAGGTAGGAAGAGCGATGATCACTTGTGGACTAAGTTTGTTCGCA
TCCCCTTCTCCAACCCCCTCAGTACATCACCCTGGGGGAACAGGGTCCACTTGCTCCTGGGCCCACACAG
TCCTGCAGTATTGTGTATATAAGGCCAGGGCAAAGAGGAGCAGGTTTTAAAGTGAAAGGCAGGCAGGTGT
TGGGGAGGCAGTTACCGGGGCAACGGGAACAGGGCGTTTCGGAGGTGGTTGCCATGGGGACCTGGATGCT
GACGAAGGCTCGCGAGGCTGTGAGCAGCCACAGTGCCCTGCTCAGAAGCCCCAAGCTCGTCAGTCAAGCC
GGTTCTCCGTTTGCACTCAGGAGCACGGGCAGGCGAGTGGCCCCTAGTTCTGGGGGCAGCTCTAGAGCGG
TACCGGATCCCCGGGTACCGGTGCCACCATGGTGAGCAAGGGCGAGGAGCTGTTCACCGGGGTGGTGCCC
ATCCTGGTCGAGCTGGACGGCGACGTAAACGGCCACAAGTTCAGCGTGAGGGGCGAGGGCGAGGGCGATG
CCACCAACGGCAAGCTGACCCTGAAGTTCATCAGTACTACCGGCAAGCTGCCCGTGCCCTGGCCCACCCT
CGTGACCACCCTGAGCCACGGCGTGCAGGTGTTCGCCCGCTACCCCGACCACATGAAGCAGCACGACTTC
TTCAAGTCCGCCATGCCCGAAGGCTACGTCCAGGAGCGCACCATCTTCTTCAAGGACGACGGCACCTACA
AGACCCGCGCCGAGGTGAAGTTCGAGGGCGACACCCTGGTGAACCGCATCGAGCTGAAGGGCGTCGACTT
CAAGGAGGACGGCAACATCCTGGGGCACAAGCTGGAGTACAACTTCAACAGCCACAACATCTATATCATG
GCCGTCAAGCAGAAGAACGGCATCAAGGCCAACTTCAAGATCCGCCACAACGTGGAGGACGGCAGCGTGC
AGCTCGCCGACCACTACCAGCAGAACACCCCCATCGGCGACGGCCCCGTGCTGCTGCCCGACAGCCACTA
CCTGAGCACCCAGTCCAAGCTTAGCAAAGACCCCAACGAGAAGCGCGATCACATGGTCCTGCTGGAGTTC
CGCACCGCCGCCGGGATCACTCTCGGCATGGACGAGCTGTACAAGTAAGGCGCGCCCCCCCCTAACGTTA
CTGGCCGAAGCCGCTTGGAATAAGGCCGGTGTGCGTTTGTCTATATGTTATTTTCCACCATATTGCCGTC
TTTTGGCAATGTGAGGGCCCGGAAACCTGGCCCTGTCTTCTTGACGAGCATTCCTAGGGGTCTTTCCCCT
CTCGCCAAAGGAATGCAAGGTCTGTTGAATGTCGTGAAGGAAGCAGTTCCTCTGGAAGCTTCTTGAAGAC
AAACAACGTCTGTAGCGACCCTTTGCAGGCAGCGGAACCCCCCACCTGGCGACAGGTGCCTCTGCGGCCA
AAAGCCACGTGTATAAGATACACCTGCAAAGGCGGCACAACCCCAGTGCCACGTTGTGAGTTGGATAGTT
GTGGAAAGAGTCAAATGGCTCTCCTCAAGCGTATTCAACAAGGGGCTGAAGGATGCCCAGAAGGTACCCC
ATTGTATGGGATCTGATCTGGGGCCTCGGTGCACATGCTTTACATGTGTTTAGTCGAGGTTAAAAAAACG
TCTAGGCCCCCCGAACCACGGGGACGTGGTTTTCCTTTGAAAAACACGATGATAATATGGCCACAACCAT
GAGCCAGTTCGACATCCTGTGCAAGACCCCCCCCAAGGTGCTGGTGCGGCAGTTCGTGGAGAGATTCGAG
AGGCCCAGCGGCGAGAAGATCGCCAGCTGTGCCGCCGAGCTGACCTACCTGTGCTGGATGATCACCCACA
ACGGCACCGCCATCAAGAGGGCCACCTTCATGAGCTACAACACCATCATCAGCAACAGCCTGAGCTTCGA
CATCGTGAACAAGAGCCTGCAGTTCAAGTACAAGACCCAGAAGGCCACCATCCTGGAGGCCAGCCTGAAG
AAGCTGATCCCCGCCTGGGAGTTCACCATCATCCCTTACAACGGCCAGAAGCACCAGAGCGACATCACCG
ACATCGTGTCCAGCCTGCAGCTGCAGTTCGAGAGCAGCGAGGAGGCCGACAAGGGCAACAGCCACAGCAA
GAAGATGCTGAAGGCCCTGCTGTCCGAGGGCGAGAGCATCTGGGAGATCACCGAGAAGATCCTGAACAGC
TTCGAGTACACCAGCAGGTTCACCAAGACCAAGACCCTGTACCAGTTCCTGTTCCTGGCCACATTCATCA
ACTGCGGCAGGTTCAGCGACATCAAGAACGTGGACCCCAAGAGCTTCAAGCTGGTGCAGAACAAGTACCT
GGGCGTGATCATTCAGTGCCTGGTGACCGAGACCAAGACAAGCGTGTCCAGGCACATCTACTTTTTCAGC
GCCAGAGGCAGGATCGACCCCCTGGTGTACCTGGACGAGTTCCTGAGGAACAGCGAGCCCGTGCTGAAGA
GAGTGAACAGGACCGGCAACAGCAGCAGCAACAAGCAGGAGTACCAGCTGCTGAAGGACAACCTGGTGCG
CAGCTACAACAAGGCCCTGAAGAAGAACGCCCCCTACCCCATCTTCGCTATCAAGAACGGCCCTAAGAGC
CACATCGGCAGGCACCTGATGACCAGCTTTCTGAGCATGAAGGGCCTGACCGAGCTGACAAACGTGGTGG
GCAACTGGAGCGACAAGAGGGCCTCCGCCGTGGCCAGGACCACCTACACCCACCAGATCACCGCCATCCC
CGACCACTACTTCGCCCTGGTGTCCAGGTACTACGCCTACGACCCCATCAGCAAGGAGATGATCGCCCTG
AAGGACGAGACCAACCCCATCGAGGAGTGGCAGCACATCGAGCAGCTGAAGGGCAGCGCCGAGGGCAGCA
TCAGATACCCCGCCTGGAACGGCATCATCAGCCAGGAGGTGCTGGACTACCTGAGCAGCTACATCAACAG
GCGGATCTGAGAAT
Features (pLannotate 1.2.2; 17 found; start..end, strand, type, name):
     21..609     +  misc_feature   WPRE: woodchuck hepatitis virus posttranscriptional regulatory element
    641..1117    +  polyA_signal   hGH poly(A) signal: human growth hormone polyadenylation signal
   1157..1297    +  repeat_region  AAV2 ITR: inverted terminal repeat of adeno-associated virus serotype 2 inverted
   1302..1353    -  misc_feature   bom (fragment): basis of mobility region from pBR322
   1372..1827    +  rep_origin     f1 ori (sequence partly withheld): f1 bacteriophage origin of replication; arrow indicates direction of (+) strand synthesis
   1828..1877    -  misc_feature   bom (fragment): basis of mobility region from pBR322
   1979..2014    -  CDS            rop (fragment): Rop protein, which maintains plasmids at low copy number; rop
   2109..2213    +  promoter       AmpR promoter: bla
   2214..3074    +  CDS            AmpR: β-lactamase; bla; confers resistance to ampicillin, carbenicillin, and related antibiotics
   3245..3833    +  rep_origin     ori: high-copy-number ColE1/pMB1/pBR322/pUC origin of replication
   3906..3933    +  repeat_region  AAV2 ITR (fragment): inverted terminal repeat of adeno-associated virus serotype 2 inverted
   3962..3989    +  repeat_region  AAV2 ITR (fragment): inverted terminal repeat of adeno-associated virus serotype 2 inverted
   4043..5331    +  promoter       CaMKII promoter: promoter for the mouse calcium/calmodulin-dependent kinase II α subunit
   5370..6086    +  CDS            moxBFP: moxBFP is a basic (constitutively fluorescent) blue fluorescent protein published in 2015, derived from Aequorea victoria.
   6194..6656    +  misc_feature   IRES: internal ribosome entry site (IRES) of the encephalomyocarditis virus (EMCV)
   6670..7941    +  CDS            FLPo: nuclear-targeted site-specific recombinase FLPo is a mouse codon-optimized fusion between the SV40 nuclear localization signal and a thermostable version of the Saccharomyces cerevisiae site-specific recombinase FLP. Recombination occurs at FRT sequences.
   7942..21      +  misc_feature   MCS (fragment) (across the origin): pBluescript multiple cloning site
