[The description below was written by a language model from this plasmid's Addgene catalogue record and pLannotate feature annotations shown in this document.]
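Description:
pAAV-CamKIIa-moxBFP-IRES-Flpo is an adeno-associated virus transfer plasmid (about 7.9 kb) built on a pAAV backbone and designed to deliver a bicistronic fluorescent reporter and recombinase cassette to neurons. It is propagated in E. coli through a high-copy ColE1/pUC-type origin and selected with ampicillin via the β-lactamase gene and its native promoter. An f1 phage origin and small remnants of pBR322 bom and rop sequences are also present in the backbone. The expression cassette lies between AAV2 inverted terminal repeats, which are the cis elements needed for replication and packaging of the genome into AAV particles. The feature table annotates one ITR in full, while the other is detected only as two short fragments. This may reflect annotation or sequencing difficulty in this repetitive region. The record lists a recombination-deficient growth strain, consistent with the usual instability of ITRs.

The payload is driven by the mouse CaMKIIα promoter, which is commonly used to restrict expression largely to excitatory forebrain neurons. It transcribes a single mRNA that first encodes moxBFP, a blue fluorescent protein derived from Aequorea victoria. An EMCV internal ribosome entry site follows and allows independent translation of FLPo, a mouse codon-optimized, thermostable, nuclear-targeted Flp recombinase that acts on FRT sites. A WPRE downstream of the coding sequences enhances transcript stability and expression, and a human growth hormone polyadenylation signal terminates the message. The blue fluorescence therefore marks the cells that also produce Flp. This makes the vector suitable for activating or excising FRT-flanked, Flp-dependent constructs in CaMKIIα-expressing neurons while identifying the transduced cells. The associated publication concerns image analysis of synaptic localization of gephyrin splice variants.
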