Addgene plasmid #194977: pAAV-CamKIIa-moxBFP-IRES-Flpo
Purpose: AAV vector to drive expression of moxBFP and Flpo under the control of CamKIIalpha promoter
Depositing lab: Günter Schwarz. Depositing organization: Universitaet zu Koeln. Publication: Automated Image Analysis Reveals Different Localization of Synaptic Gephyrin C4 Splice Variants. Liebsch F, Eggersmann FR, Merkler Y, Kloppenburg P, Schwarz G. eNeuro. 2023 Jan 4;10(1):ENEURO.0102-22.2022. doi: 10.1523/ENEURO.0102-22.2022. Print 2023 Jan. PubMed 36543537.
Backbone
  Vector backbone: pAAV
  Backbone size w/o insert (bp): 5345
  Vector type: AAV
Growth in bacteria
  Bacterial resistance: Ampicillin, 100 μg/mL
  Growth temperature: 30°C
  Growth strain: NEB Stable
  Copy number: High Copy
Gene/Insert
  Gene/Insert name: moxBFP, Flpo
  Species: Synthetic
  Cloning method: Gibson Cloning
  Sequencing primers: 5′ AGTCCTGCAGTATTGTGTAT; 3′ GAATACCAGTCAATCTTTCAC
Terms and licenses: Academic/Nonprofit Terms; Industry Terms: Not Available to Industry
How to cite: pAAV-CamKIIa-moxBFP-IRES-Flpo was a gift from Günter Schwarz (Addgene plasmid # 194977 ; http://n2t.net/addgene:194977 ; RRID:Addgene_194977)
